Addgene plasmid #218822: pcDNA-iLACCO1.1
Depositing lab: Robert Campbell. Publication: High-Performance Genetically Encoded Green Fluorescent Biosensors for Intracellular l-Lactate. Hario S, Le GNT, Sugimoto H, Takahashi-Yamashiro K, Nishinami S, Toda H, Li S, Marvin JS, Kuroda S, Drobizhev M, Terai T, Nasu Y, Campbell RE. ACS Cent Sci. 2024 Jan 31;10(2):402-416. doi: 10.1021/acscentsci.3c01250. eCollection 2024 Feb 28. PubMed 38435524.
Backbone
  Vector backbone: pcDNA
  Vector type: Mammalian Expression
Growth in bacteria
  Bacterial resistance: Ampicillin, 100 μg/mL
  Growth temperature: 37°C
  Growth strain: DH5alpha
  Copy number: High Copy
Gene/Insert
  Gene/Insert name: iLACCO1.1
  Species: Other
  Cloning method: Ligation Independent Cloning
Terms and licenses: Academic/Nonprofit Terms; Industry Terms: Not Available to Industry
How to cite: pcDNA-iLACCO1.1 was a gift from Robert Campbell (Addgene plasmid # 218822 ; http://n2t.net/addgene:218822 ; RRID:Addgene_218822)
