[The description below was written by a language model from this plasmid's Addgene catalogue record and pLannotate feature annotations shown in this document.]
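Description:
pcDNA-iLACCO1.1 is a 6.6 kb mammalian expression plasmid on a pcDNA backbone that carries iLACCO1.1, one of a series of genetically encoded green fluorescent biosensors developed for intracellular L-lactate. It is maintained in E. coli as a high-copy plasmid through a ColE1/pUC-type origin and selected with ampicillin via the β-lactamase gene. An f1 origin is also present, along with remnants of lac regulatory sequence that have no evident role in the construct's use.

The sensor sits downstream of the human cytomegalovirus immediate-early enhancer and promoter, which drive strong constitutive transcription in transfected mammalian cells, and is followed by the bovine growth hormone polyadenylation signal. A T7 promoter lies between the CMV promoter and the insert. Automated annotation recognises only a GFP-derived segment (labelled cEGFP) within the open reading frame. The flanking unannotated sequence between the T7 promoter and the poly(A) signal presumably encodes the lactate-sensing portion of the biosensor, but the record does not identify that domain, its source organism (species is listed only as "Other"), or how it is arranged relative to the fluorescent protein. A separate cassette with the SV40 early promoter, the neomycin phosphotransferase gene and the SV40 poly(A) signal allows G418 selection of stably transfected cells. The short HIV-1 LTR, ble and lacI hits are small fragments and are probably backbone remnants or annotation artefacts rather than functional elements.

The plasmid is suited to transient or stable expression of the sensor in cultured mammalian cells for fluorescence imaging of intracellular lactate. The record gives no performance characteristics for this particular variant.
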