Features (pLannotate 1.2.2; 20 found; start..end, strand, type, name):
    110..489     +  enhancer       CMV enhancer: human cytomegalovirus immediate early enhancer
    490..693     +  promoter       CMV promoter: human cytomegalovirus (CMV) immediate early promoter
    689..722     +  LTR            5' LTR (truncated) (fragment): truncated 5' long terminal repeat (LTR) from HIV-1
    738..756     +  promoter       T7 promoter: promoter for bacteriophage T7 RNA polymerase
   1129..1851    +  CDS            cEGFP: cEGFP is a basic (constitutively fluorescent) green fluorescent protein published in 2008, derived from Aequorea victoria.
   2109..2333    +  polyA_signal   bGH poly(A) signal: bovine growth hormone polyadenylation signal
   2337..2358    +  promoter       SV40 promoter (fragment): SV40 enhancer and early promoter
   2379..2807    +  rep_origin     f1 ori (sequence partly withheld): f1 bacteriophage origin of replication; arrow indicates direction of (+) strand synthesis
   2821..3150    +  promoter       SV40 promoter: SV40 enhancer and early promoter
   3217..4008    +  CDS            neo: KKA2_KLEPN - Also known as kan, nptII. Experimental evidence at protein level: Swiss-Prot protein existence level 1. Resistance to kanamycin, neomycin, paromomycin, ribostamycin, butirosin and gentamicin B. From Klebsiella pneumoniae.
   4032..4190    +  CDS            ble (fragment): BLE_KLEPN - Experimental evidence at protein level: Swiss-Prot protein existence level 1. Binding protein with a strong affinity to the bleomycin family of antibiotics. Binds to CL990; an antimitotic-antibiotic compound. From Klebsiella pneumoniae.
   4185..4306    +  polyA_signal   SV40 poly(A) signal: SV40 polyadenylation signal
   4379..4395    -  protein_bind   lac operator: The lac repressor binds to the lac operator to inhibit transcription in E. coli. This inhibition can be relieved by adding lactose or isopropyl-β-D-thiogalactopyranoside (IPTG). lac repressor encoded by lacI
   4403..4433    -  promoter       lac promoter: promoter for the E. coli lac operon
   4448..4469    -  protein_bind   CAP binding site: CAP binding activates transcription in the presence of cAMP. E. coli catabolite activator protein
   4482..4574    -  CDS            lacI (fragment): lac repressor; lacI; The lac repressor binds to the lac operator to inhibit transcription in E. coli. This inhibition can be relieved by adding lactose or isopropyl-β-D-thiogalactopyranoside (IPTG).
   4757..5345    -  rep_origin     ori: high-copy-number ColE1/pMB1/pBR322/pUC origin of replication
   5516..6376    -  CDS            AmpR: β-lactamase; bla; confers resistance to ampicillin, carbenicillin, and related antibiotics
   6377..6481    -  promoter       AmpR promoter: bla
   6540..6592    -  misc_feature   bom (fragment): basis of mobility region from pBR322
>Addgene plasmid #218822 | pcDNA-iLACCO1.1 | addgene full sequence | sequence record 431768 | Addgene NGS Result
AAAATTTAAGCTACAACAAGGCAAGGCTTGACCGACAATTGCATGAAGAATCTGCTTAGGGTTAGGCGTT
TTGCGCTGCTTCGCGATGTACGGGCCAGATATACGCGTTGACATTGATTATTGACTAGTTATTAATAGTA
ATCAATTACGGGGTCATTAGTTCATAGCCCATATATGGAGTTCCGCGTTACATAACTTACGGTAAATGGC
CCGCCTGGCTGACCGCCCAACGACCCCCGCCCATTGACGTCAATAATGACGTATGTTCCCATAGTAACGC
CAATAGGGACTTTCCATTGACGTCAATGGGTGGAGTATTTACGGTAAACTGCCCACTTGGCAGTACATCA
AGTGTATCATATGCCAAGTACGCCCCCTATTGACGTCAATGACGGTAAATGGCCCGCCTGGCATTATGCC
CAGTACATGACCTTATGGGACTTTCCTACTTGGCAGTACATCTACGTATTAGTCATCGCTATTACCATGG
TGATGCGGTTTTGGCAGTACATCAATGGGCGTGGATAGCGGTTTGACTCACGGGGATTTCCAAGTCTCCA
CCCCATTGACGTCAATGGGAGTTTGTTTTGGCACCAAAATCAACGGGACTTTCCAAAATGTCGTAACAAC
TCCGCCCCATTGACGCAAATGGGCGGTAGGCGTGTACGGTGGGAGGTCTATATAAGCAGAGCTCTCTGGC
TAACTAGAGAACCCACTGCTTACTGGCTTATCGAAATTAATACGACTCACTATAGGGAGACCCAAGCTGG
CTAGCGTGCCGCCACCATGGCCTCGAGAATGGAACAAAACATAGTCCAGCCGTTGAAGACCCACATGGCA
GACGACCCTGATTATACATTTGATATTCTGGAGGCGCGGTACGCGATAGAAGCGTCAACTGCCTGGCACG
CTGCAATGCGAGCTACACCCGGGGACAAAGAGAAAATTCAACTGTGCTTCGAGGCTACACTGTCCGAAGA
TCCCGATATAGCTTCCCAAGCAGACGTAAGGTTCCACCTGGCGATTGCTGAAGCAAGCCATAACATAGTT
CTGCTTCAGACAATGCGAGGCTATTTTGACGTTTTGCAGTCTTCAGTCAGGCACAGTCGACAGCGGATGT
ACAGGAAGAACGTCTATATCATGGCCGACAAGCAGAGGAACGGCATCAAGGCGAACTTCATGATCCGCCA
CAACATCGAGGGCGGCGGCGTGCAGCTCGCCTACCACTACCAGCAGAACGCCCCCATCGGCGACGGCCCC
GTGCTGCTGCCCGACAGCCACTACCTGAGCACCCAGTCCAAACTTTCGAAAGACCCCAACGAGAAGCGCG
ATCACATGGTCCTGCTGGAGTTCGTGACCGCCGCCGGGACCACTCCCGGCATGGACGAGCTGTACAAGGG
CGGTACCAGAGGGAGCATGGTGAGCAAGGGCGAGGAGCTGTTCACCGGGGTGGTGCCCATCCTGGTCGAG
CTGGACGGCGACGTAAACGGCCACAAGTTCAGCGTGTCCGGCGAGGGTGAGGGCGATGCCACCTACGGCA
AGCTGACCCTGAAGTTCATCTGCACCACCGGCAAGCTGCCCGTGCCCTGGCCCACCCTCGTGACCACCCT
GACCTACGGCGTGCAGTGCTTCGGCCGCTACCCCGACCACATGAAGCAGCACGACTTCTTCAAGTCCGCC
ATGCCCGAAGGCTACATCCAGGAGCGCTCCATCTTCTTCGAGGACGACGGCAACTACAAGACCCGCGCCG
AGGTGAAGTTCGAGGGCGACACCCTGGTGAACCGCATCGAGCTGAAGGGCATCGACTTCAAGGAGGACGG
CAACATCCTGGGGCATAAGCTGGAGTACAACCTTGAGGAGGGTGTGCCGCCGGTCTTCAGTCAACTCACA
GAACAGCATCAGGCAGTTATAGACGCCATCTTTGCCGGCGATGCGGACGGTGCAAGAAAAGCTATGTTGG
CTCATCTGAGCTTCATTCATACGACTATGAAACGCTTCGACGATGATCATGCCCGACACGCACGCATTAC
CAGACTGCCTGGAGAGCATAATGAGCACTCTCGGGAAAAGAATGCATGAAAGCTTGGTAAACCGCTGATC
AGCCTCGACTGTGCCTTCTAGTTGCCAGCCATCTGTTGTTTGCCCCTCCCCCGTGCCTTCCTTGACCCTG
GAAGGTGCCACTCCCACTGTCCTTTCCTAATAAAATGAGGAAATTGCATCGCATTGTCTGAGTAGGTGTC
ATTCTATTCTGGGGGGTGGGGTGGGGCAGGACAGCAAGGGGGAGGATTGGGAAGACAATAGCAGGCATGC
TGGGGATGCGGTGGGCTCTATGGCTTCTGAGGCGGAAAGAACCAGCTGGGGCTCTAGGGGGTATCCCC
[124 nt withheld, positions 2379-2502]
C
[91 nt withheld, positions 2504-2594]
A
[49 nt withheld, positions 2596-2644]
CCTTTGACGTTGGAGTCCACGTTCTTT
[37 nt withheld, positions 2672-2708]
ACCCTATCTCGGTCTATTCTTTTGATTTATAAGGGATTTTGCCGATTTCGGCCTATTGGTTAAAAAATGA
GCTGATTTAACAAAAATTTAACGCGAATTAATTCTGTGGAATGTGTGTCAGTTAGGGTGTGGAAAGTCCC
CAGGCTCCCCAGCAGGCAGAAGTATGCAAAGCATGCATCTCAATTAGTCAGCAACCAGGTGTGGAAAGTC
CCCAGGCTCCCCAGCAGGCAGAAGTATGCAAAGCATGCATCTCAATTAGTCAGCAACCATAGTCCCGCCC
CTAACTCCGCCCATCCCGCCCCTAACTCCGCCCAGTTCCGCCCATTCTCCGCCCCATGGCTGACTAATTT
TTTTTATTTATGCAGAGGCCGAGGCCGCCTCTGCCTCTGAGCTATTCCAGAAGTAGTGAGGAGGCTTTTT
TGGAGGCCTAGGCTTTTGCAAAAAGCTCCCGGGAGCTTGTATATCCATTTTCGGATCTGATCAAGAGACA
GGATGAGGATCGTTTCGCATGATTGAACAAGATGGATTGCACGCAGGTTCTCCGGCCGCTTGGGTGGAGA
GGCTATTCGGCTATGACTGGGCACAACAGACAATCGGCTGCTCTGATGCCGCCGTGTTCCGGCTGTCAGC
GCAGGGGCGCCCGGTTCTTTTTGTCAAGACCGACCTGTCCGGTGCCCTGAATGAACTGCAGGACGAGGCA
GCGCGGCTATCGTGGCTGGCCACGACGGGCGTTCCTTGCGCAGCTGTGCTCGACGTTGTCACTGAAGCGG
GAAGGGACTGGCTGCTATTGGGCGAAGTGCCGGGGCAGGATCTCCTGTCATCTCACCTTGCTCCTGCCGA
GAAAGTATCCATCATGGCTGATGCAATGCGGCGGCTGCATACGCTTGATCCGGCTACCTGCCCATTCGAC
CACCAAGCGAAACATCGCATCGAGCGAGCACGTACTCGGATGGAAGCCGGTCTTGTCGATCAGGATGATC
TGGACGAAGAGCATCAGGGGCTCGCGCCAGCCGAACTGTTCGCCAGGCTCAAGGCGCGCATGCCCGACGG
CGAGGATCTCGTCGTGACCCATGGCGATGCCTGCTTGCCGAATATCATGGTGGAAAATGGCCGCTTTTCT
GGATTCATCGACTGTGGCCGGCTGGGTGTGGCGGACCGCTATCAGGACATAGCGTTGGCTACCCGTGATA
TTGCTGAAGAGCTTGGCGGCGAATGGGCTGACCGCTTCCTCGTGCTTTACGGTATCGCCGCTCCCGATTC
GCAGCGCATCGCCTTCTATCGCCTTCTTGACGAGTTCTTCTGAGCGGGACTCTGGGGTTCGAAATGACCG
ACCAAGCGACGCCCAACCTGCCATCACGAGATTTCGATTCCACCGCCGCCTTCTATGAAAGGTTGGGCTT
CGGAATCGTTTTCCGGGACGCCGGCTGGATGATCCTCCAGCGCGGGGATCTCATGCTGGAGTTCTTCGCC
CACCCCAACTTGTTTATTGCAGCTTATAATGGTTACAAATAAAGCAATAGCATCACAAATTTCACAAATA
AAGCATTTTTTTCACTGCATTCTAGTTGTGGTTTGTCCAAACTCATCAATGTATCTTATCATGTCTGTAT
ACCGTCGACCTCTAGCTAGAGCTTGGCGTAATCATGGTCATAGCTGTTTCCTGTGTGAAATTGTTATCCG
CTCACAATTCCACACAACATACGAGCCGGAAGCATAAAGTGTAAAGCCTGGGGTGCCTAATGAGTGAGCT
AACTCACATTAATTGCGTTGCGCTCACTGCCCGCTTTCCAGTCGGGAAACCTGTCGTGCCAGCTGCATTA
ATGAATCGGCCAACGCGCGGGGAGAGGCGGTTTGCGTATTGGGCGCTCTTCCGCTTCCTCGCTCACTGAC
TCGCTGCGCTCGGTCGTTCGGCTGCGGCGAGCGGTATCAGCTCACTCAAAGGCGGTAATACGGTTATCCA
CAGAATCAGGGGATAACGCAGGAAAGAACATGTGAGCAAAAGGCCAGCAAAAGGCCAGGAACCGTAAAAA
GGCCGCGTTGCTGGCGTTTTTCCATAGGCTCCGCCCCCCTGACGAGCATCACAAAAATCGACGCTCAAGT
CAGAGGTGGCGAAACCCGACAGGACTATAAAGATACCAGGCGTTTCCCCCTGGAAGCTCCCTCGTGCGCT
CTCCTGTTCCGACCCTGCCGCTTACCGGATACCTGTCCGCCTTTCTCCCTTCGGGAAGCGTGGCGCTTTC
TCATAGCTCACGCTATAGGTATCTCAGTTCGGTGTAGGTCGTTCGCTCCAAGCTGGGCTGTGTGCACGAA
CCCCCCGTTCAGCCCGACCGCTGCGCCTTATCCGGTAACTATCGTCTTGAGTCCAACCCGGTAAGACACG
ACTTATCGCCACTGGCAGCAGCCACTGGTAACAGGATTAGCAGAGCGAGGTATGTAGGCGGTGCTACAGA
GTTCTTGAAGTGGTGGCCTAACTACGGCTACACTAGAAGAACAGTATTTGGTATCTGCGCTCTGCTGAAG
CCAGTTACCTTCGGAAAAAGAGTTGGTAGCTCTTGATCCGGCAAACAAACCACCGCTGGTAGCGGTGGTT
TTTTTGTTTGCAAGCAGCAGATTACGCGCAGAAAAAAAGGATCTCAAGAAGATCCTTTGATCTTTTCTAC
GGGGTCTGACGCTCAGTGGAACGAAAACTCACGTTAAGGGATTTTGGTCATGAGATTATCAAAAAGGATC
TTCACCTAGATCCTTTTAAATTAAAAATGAAGTTTTAAATCAATCTAAAGTATATATGAGTAAACTTGGT
CTGACAGTTACCAATGCTTAATCAGTGAGGCACCTATCTCAGCGATCTGTCTATTTCGTTCATCCATAGT
TGCCTGACTCCCCGTCGTGTAGATAACTACGATACGGGAGGGCTTACCATCTGGCCCCAGTGCTGCAATG
ATACCGCGAGACCCACGCTCACCGGCTCCAGATTTATCAGCAATAAACCAGCCAGCCGGAAGGGCCGAGC
GCAGAAGTGGTCCTGCAACTTTATCCGCCTCCATCCAGTCTATTAATTGTTGCCGGGAAGCTAGAGTAAG
TAGTTCGCCAGTTAATAGTTTGCGCAACGTTGTTGCCATTGCTACAGGCATCGTGGTGTCACGCTCGTCG
TTTGGTATGGCTTCATTCAGCTCCGGTTCCCAACGATCAAGGCGAGTTACATGATCCCCCATGTTGTGCA
AAAAAGCGGTTAGCTCCTTCGGTCCTCCGATCGTTGTCAGAAGTAAGTTGGCCGCAGTGTTATCACTCAT
GGTTATGGCAGCACTGCATAATTCTCTTACTGTCATGCCATCCGTAAGATGCTTTTCTGTGACTGGTGAG
TACTCAACCAAGTCATTCTGAGAATAGTGTATGCGGCGACCGAGTTGCTCTTGCCCGGCGTCAATACGGG
ATAATACCGCGCCACATAGCAGAACTTTAAAAGTGCTCATCATTGGAAAACGTTCTTCGGGGCGAAAACT
CTCAAGGATCTTACCGCTGTTGAGATCCAGTTCGATGTAACCCACTCGTGCACCCAACTGATCTTCAGCA
TCTTTTACTTTCACCAGCGTTTCTGGGTGAGCAAAAACAGGAAGGCAAAATGCCGCAAAAAAGGGAATAA
GGGCGACACGGAAATGTTGAATACTCATACTCTTCCTTTTTCAATATTATTGAAGCATTTATCAGGGTTA
TTGTCTCATGAGCGGATACATATTTGAATGTATTTAGAAAAATAAACAAATAGGGGTTCCGCGCACATTT
CCCCGAAAAGTGCCACCTGACGTCGACGGATCGGGAGATCTCCCGATCCCCTATGGTGCACTCTCAGTAC
AATCTGCTCTGATGCCGCATAGTTAAGCCAGTATCTGCTCCCTGCTTGTGTGTTGGAGGTCGCTGAGTAG
TGCGCGAGC
